>Addgene plasmid #135859 | D45_Ld_343960 | addgene full sequence | sequence record 274892 | Addgene NGS Result
GACATTGATTATTGACTAGTTATTAATAGTAATCAATTACGGGGTCATTAGTTCATAGCCCATATATGGA
GTTCCGCGTTACATAACTTACGGTAAATGGCCCGCCTGGCTGACCGCCCAACGACCCCCGCCCATTGACG
TCAATAATGACGTATGTTCCCATAGTAACGCCAATAGGGACTTTCCATTGACGTCAATGGGTGGAGTATT
TACGGTAAACTGCCCACTTGGCAGTACATCAAGTGTATCATATGCCAAGTCCGCCCCCTATTGACGTCAA
TGACGGTAAATGGCCCGCCTGGCATTATGCCCAGTACATGACCTTACGGGACTTTCCTACTTGGCAGTAC
ATCTACGTATTAGTCATCGCTATTACCATGGTGATGCGGTTTTGGCAGTACACCAATGGGCGTGGATAGC
GGTTTGACTCACGGGGATTTCCAAGTCTCCACCCCATTGACGTCAATGGGAGTTTGTTTTGGCACCAAAA
TCAACGGGACTTTCCAAAATGTCGTAATAACCCCGCCCCGTTGACGCAAATGGGCGGTAGGCGTGTACGG
TGGGAGGTCTATATAAGCAGAGCTCGTTTAGTGAACCGTCAGATCCTCACTCTCTTCCGCATCGCTGTCT
GCGAGGGCCAGCTGTTGGGCTCGCGGTTGAGGACAAACTCTTCGCGGTCTTTCCAGTACTCTTGGATCGG
AAACCCGTCGGCCTCCGAACGGTACTCCGCCACCGAGGGACCTGAGCGAGTCCGCATCGACCGGATCGGA
AAACCTCTCGAGAAAGGCGTCTAACCAGTCACAGTCGCAAGGTAGGCTGAGCACCGTGGCGGGCGGCAGC
GGGTGGCGGTCGGGGTTGTTTCTGGCGGAGGTGCTGCTGATGATGTAATTAAAGTAGGCGGTCTTGAGAC
GGCGGATGGTCGAGGTGAGGTGTGGCAGGCTTGAGATCCAGCTGTTGGGGTGAGTACTCCCTCTCAAAAG
CGGGCATTACTTCTGCGCTAAGATTGTCAGTTTCCAAAAACGAGGAGGATTTGATATTCACCTGGCCCGA
TCTGGCCATACACTTGAGTGACAATGACATCCACTTTGCCTTTCTCTCCACAGGTGTCCACTCCCAGGTC
CAAGTTTGCCACCATGGAGTTTCAGACCCAGGTACTCATGTCCCTGCTGCTCTGCATGTCTGGTGCGGCC
GCCACCATCCACGAGGATGAGCAGGGCCTGCGGGACTGGATCATGCACCTCGTGGGCAACGTGCAGGACT
CTGCCGCCCAGGTGGCCACCAACCCCCAGCTGCTGTACGTGGCCTCTGAGGATGGCGCCGTGGCCGCCAT
TGCCGTGGGAGCCTATGGCGGCCTGAACCTGACCTGGCGGCAGATCAGCAGCGCCACCCCTCTGTGTGTG
GCCGCTGGACCTCAGGCCGTGCTGACCGTGAACAACGCCGGCGTGGCCACACTGATGAGCCCCACCACCG
GCAGCATCGAAGTGACCTACGCCCTGCAGACCGTGACCACCACACTGCAGGCCGCTGCCTGTAGCGTGGT
GTCCGGAAAGGCCGTGGTGGTCACCTACGACGGGGCCACCCTGAAGAGATTCGAGTTCAGCACCGCCAGC
GAGGAACAGAGCATCCCCGTGGCTGCCTACGCCAGCGCCTCTGGCGAGGTGTCCAAGATGTACGTCGCCG
GCAGCGTGCTGCTGGTCAACCACGGCAGCGACAGCGCCGACGTGCTGAGACTGGACAACCTGGCCAAAGA
ACGCAGCGTGGCCGGAATGGCCACCTCTATCGCCGCCGACGGCCACTTCACCACCCGGGATGCCGCCACA
GTGCGGAGCTTCCCTACCAACGGCGCTGCCAGCGAAGTGGCCTGCAGCGACTGTGGAATCGCCGTCGTGC
GGAACGCCCACACCGGCGAACCTACCGGCGTCGTCAGAGTGGAAACACAGGTGGACATGCTGCGGATCAC
CTACCCCAACAGCGTCGTGACCATCCCCAACATCTGCAGCAGCATCACCGCCTACCCCCTGCTGGCCTTC
GAGAAGGACGACGGCGACGTGATCGTGCTGATCAAGACAGGCGCCCACAACCTGCTGCTCGTGTCCGCCG
CTGAAGGCCTCGTGTGGCGGAGATTTGAGGCCCTGGCTAACGTGGCAGCCGCCGCTATCGTGGAACCCAT
GGAAGCCCTGGACCACTTCCACTTCAACAAGAACATCCTGCTGGTGTCCAGATTCGGCACCCTGTACAGC
ATCCCTATTGCCGGCATGGGAGCCCAGGTCGACTACATCAAGGACTTCAGCCAGGAACTGGCTGCCGCCA
TGAAGGCCCCCAGCATGGCTAAGGTGCAGGTCCGAGAGCTGGCCGTGCGGGATGATGGCAGAACCGCTGT
GGTGCACGCCGAGTCTGGCGCCACAAGCGGCCACATCCTGATCGACCTGGCCGAGCGGATGGTCACCAGC
GTGACAACATGCGAGAACGCTGTGCTGAGCACCCCCGAGCTGGAAGTGGCTGCTGACCTGAGCGTGCGGG
GCAGCCTGAGCCACGGCGTGTTCTACACCTATGCCAGCCACGCCGAAAGCGGCACCATCGAGGGCTACTC
CGTGTCTGCTGCCGCAGGCGCCAGACCCACCTGGGTGGTGCAGATGCCTAGCGCCATTGTGGCCCACGCC
GCTGGCAGCGAGCCTCGGAGAACCGACGTGGTCAACAACCTGAGAGTGTACCCCAATATCAGCGGCAGGG
AAATGGTGGAAGAAGTGCGGCGGACATACCCCATGCGGAATGTGATCGCTGTGGCTCACTACGAGCCCTC
CGAGGAAGAACTGCCCAGCCTGGTCATCACAGCCATCGATGTGGTCACAGGCTCCATCCTGGCCACAACC
AGACACGCCAACGTCGAGGGGGACGTGAAGATGGTCATTGTGGAACACGCCATCGTGTACTACTACCTGG
ACGCCAAGAAGATGCGGTACTGCTTCGGCGTGTGGGAGCTGTTCGAGGACGAGAACAGCCCTGTGGTGTC
TAAGACAGCCGGCGCTACCATCCCTCAGATTATCGCCAGCTTCTTCGTGAACACCAAGAGAGAGTTCTCC
AGCCGGGCCACCAGGCCCCCCATCGTGGTCGTGTCTACCCTGGGCAGCTTTGGCGGCCCTCTGGCCGATA
TGGGAGTGACCACAAGCTACAACGCTATCGCCCGGAAGTCCCTGGTGCTGGCTTACGCCACAGGCCGGGT
CGTCGTGGTGGAACTGAGACACCTCCTGGCCGGGAACCAGATGCCCCTGCCTGGGGCCAAGGACCGGCAG
ATGAGCCATCTGCTGCTGCCTAGCTTCCTGTTCGCCTCCCACAAGTACCGGGTGGCCTTCCCCAGAAAGA
TCACCACCGAGCCCACCCTGCTCGAGAGCAGCTGTCATGTGGTCGTCAGCGGCCTGGATCTGTTCTACGT
GCGGTCCAGCAGCGGCAAGCCCTTCGACCTGCTGAACAGCGACTTTAACAAGCCTGGCGCGCCCGGCAGC
CTGCACCACATCCTGGACGCCCAGAAGATGCTGTGGAACCACAGGGACAGGAACCTGCCTCCTCTGGCCC
CTCTGGGCCCCCACCACCATCACCACCATTGAGTCTAGACACGTGATTAATTAAGGATCCCCCGACCTCG
ACCTCTGGCTAATAAAGGAAATTTATTTTCATTGCAATAGTGTGTTGGAATTTTTTGTGTCTCTCACTCG
GAAGGACATATGGGAGGGCAAATCATTTGGTCGAGATCCCTCGGAGATCTCTAGCTAGAGGATCGATCCC
CGCCCCGGACGAACTAAACCTGACTACGACATCTCTGCCCCTTCTTCGCGGGGCAGTGCATGTAATCCCT
TCAGTTGGTTGGTACAACTTGCCAACTGGGCCCTGTTCCACATGTGACACGGGGGGGGACCAAACACAAA
GGGGTTCTCTGACTGTAGTTGACATCCTTATAAATGGATGTGCACATTTGCCAACACTGAGTGGCTTTCA
TCCTGGAGCAGACTTTGCAGTCTGTGGACTGCAACACAACATTGCCTTTATGTGTAACTCTTGGCTGAAG
CTCTTACACCAATGCTGGGGGACATGTACCTCCCAGGGGCCCAGGAAGACTACGGGAGGCTACACCAACG
TCAATCAGAGGGGCCTGTGTAGCTACCGATAAGCGGACCCTCAAGAGGGCATTAGCAATAGTGTTTATAA
GGCCCCCTTGTTAACCCTAAACGGGTAGCATATGCTTCCCGGGTAGTAGTATATACTATCCAGACTAACC
CTAATTCAATAGCATATGTTACCCAACGGGAAGCATATGCTATCGAATTAGGGTTAGTAAAAGGGTCCTA
AGGAACAGCGATATCTCCCACCCCATGAGCTGTCACGGTTTTATTTACATGGGGTCAGGATTCCACGAGG
GTAGTGAACCATTTTAGTCACAAGGGCAGTGGCTGAAGATCAAGGAGCGGGCAGTGAACTCTCCTGAATC
TTCGCCTGCTTCTTCATTCTCCTTCGTTTAGCTAATAGAATAACTGCTGAGTTGTGAACAGTAAGGTGTA
TGTGAGGTGCTCGAAAACAAGGTTTCAGGTGACGCCCCCAGAATAAAATTTGGACGGGGGGTTCAGTGGT
GGCATTGTGCTATGACACCAATATAACCCTCACAAACCCCTTGGGCAATAAATACTAGTGTAGGAATGAA
ACATTCTGAATATCTTTAACAATAGAAATCCATGGGGTGGGGACAAGCCGTAAAGACTGGATGTCCATCT
CACACGAATTTATGGCTATGGGCAACACATAATCCTAGTGCAATATGATACTGGGGTTATTAAGATGTGT
CCCAGGCAGGGACCAAGACAGGTGAACCATGTTGTTACACTCTATTTGTAACAAGGGGAAAGAGAGTGGA
CGCCGACAGCAGCGGACTCCACTGGTTGTCTCTAACACCCCCGAAAATTAAACGGGGCTCCACGCCAATG
GGGCCCATAAACAAAGACAAGTGGCCACTCTTTTTTTTGAAATTGTGGAGTGGGGGCACGCGTCAGCCCC
CACACGCCGCCCTGCGGTTTTGGACTGTAAAATAAGGGTGTAATAACTTGGCTGATTGTAACCCCGCTAA
CCACTGCGGTCAAACCACTTGCCCACAAAACCACTAATGGCACCCCGGGGAATACCTGCATAAGTAGGTG
GGCGGGCCAAGATAGGGGCGCGATTGCTGCGATCTGGAGGACAAATTACACACACTTGCGCCTGAGCGCC
AAGCACAGGGTTGTTGGTCCTCATATTCACGAGGTCGCTGAGAGCACGGTGGGCTAATGTTGCCATGGGT
AGCATATACTACCCAAATATCTGGATAGCATATGCTATCCTAATCTATATCTGGGTAGCATAGGCTATCC
TAATCTATATCTGGGTAGCATATGCTATCCTAATCTATATCTGGGTAGTATATGCTATCCTAATTTATAT
CTGGGTAGCATAGGCTATCCTAATCTATATCTGGGTAGCATATGCTATCCTAATCTATATCTGGGTAGTA
TATGCTATCCTAATCTGTATCCGGGTAGCATATGCTATCCTAATAGAGATTAGGGTAGTATATGCTATCC
TAATTTATATCTGGGTAGCATATACTACCCAAATATCTGGATAGCATATGCTATCCTAATCTATATCTGG
GTAGCATATGCTATCCTAATCTATATCTGGGTAGCATAGGCTATCCTAATCTATATCTGGGTAGCATATG
CTATCCTAATCTATATCTGGGTAGTATATGCTATCCTAATTTATATCTGGGTAGCATAGGCTATCCTAAT
CTATATCTGGGTAGCATATGCTATCCTAATCTATATCTGGGTAGTATATGCTATCCTAATCTGTATCCGG
GTAGCATATGCTATCCTCATGATAAGCTGTCAAACATGAGAATTTTCTTGAAGACGAAAGGGCCTCGTGA
TACGCCTATTTTTATAGGTTAATGTCATGATAATAATGGTTTCTTAGACGTCAGGTGGCACTTTTCGGGG
AAATGTGCGCGGAACCCCTATTTGTTTATTTTTCTAAATACATTCAAATATGTATCCGCTCATGAGACAA
TAACCCTGATAAATGCTTCAATAATATTGAAAAAGGAAGAGTATGAGTATTCAACATTTCCGTGTCGCCC
TTATTCCCTTTTTTGCGGCATTTTGCCTTCCTGTTTTTGCTCACCCAGAAACGCTGGTGAAAGTAAAAGA
TGCTGAAGATCAGTTGGGTGCACGAGTGGGTTACATCGAACTGGATCTCAACAGCGGTAAGATCCTTGAG
AGTTTTCGCCCCGAAGAACGTTTTCCAATGATGAGCACTTTTAAAGTTCTGCTATGTGGCGCGGTATTAT
CCCGTGTTGACGCCGGGCAAGAGCAACTCGGTCGCCGCATACACTATTCTCAGAATGACTTGGTTGAGTA
CTCACCAGTCACAGAAAAGCATCTTACGGATGGCATGACAGTAAGAGAATTATGCAGTGCTGCCATAACC
ATGAGTGATAACACTGCGGCCAACTTACTTCTGACAACGATCGGAGGACCGAAGGAGCTAACCGCTTTTT
TGCACAACATGGGGGATCATGTAACTCGCCTTGATCGTTGGGAACCGGAGCTGAATGAAGCCATACCAAA
CGACGAGCGTGACACCACGATGCCTGCAGCAATGGCAACAACGTTGCGCAAACTATTAACTGGCGAACTA
CTTACTCTAGCTTCCCGGCAACAATTAATAGACTGGATGGAGGCGGATAAAGTTGCAGGACCACTTCTGC
GCTCGGCCCTTCCGGCTGGCTGGTTTATTGCTGATAAATCTGGAGCCGGTGAGCGTGGGTCTCGCGGTAT
CATTGCAGCACTGGGGCCAGATGGTAAGCCCTCCCGTATCGTAGTTATCTACACGACGGGGAGTCAGGCA
ACTATGGATGAACGAAATAGACAGATCGCTGAGATAGGTGCCTCACTGATTAAGCATTGGTAACTGTCAG
ACCAAGTTTACTCATATATACTTTAGATTGATTTAAAACTTCATTTTTAATTTAAAAGGATCTAGGTGAA
GATCCTTTTTGATAATCTCATGACCAAAATCCCTTAACGTGAGTTTTCGTTCCACTGAGCGTCAGACCCC
GTAGAAAAGATCAAAGGATCTTCTTGAGATCCTTTTTTTCTGCGCGTAATCTGCTGCTTGCAAACAAAAA
AACCACCGCTACCAGCGGTGGTTTGTTTGCCGGATCAAGAGCTACCAACTCTTTTTCCGAAGGTAACTGG
CTTCAGCAGAGCGCAGATACCAAATACTGTTCTTCTAGTGTAGCCGTAGTTAGGCCACCACTTCAAGAAC
TCTGTAGCACCGCCTACATACCTCGCTCTGCTAATCCTGTTACCAGTGGCTGCTGCCAGTGGCGATAAGT
CGTGTCTTACCGGGTTGGACTCAAGACGATAGTTACCGGATAAGGCGCAGCGGTCGGGCTGAACGGGGGG
TTCGTGCACACAGCCCAGCTTGGAGCGAACGACCTACACCGAACTGAGATACCTACAGCGTGAGCTATGA
GAAAGCGCCACGCTTCCCGAAGGGAGAAAGGCGGACAGGTATCCGGTAAGCGGCAGGGTCGGAACAGGAG
AGCGCACGAGGGAGCTTCCAGGGGGAAACGCCTGGTATCTTTATAGTCCTGTCGGGTTTCGCCACCTCTG
ACTTGAGCGTCGATTTTTGTGATGCTCGTCAGGGGGGCGGAGCCTATGGAAAAACGCCAGCAACGCGGCC
TTTTTACGGTTCCTGGCCTTTTGCTGGCCTTTTGCTCACATGTTCTTTCCTGCGTTATCCCCTGATTCTG
TGGATAACCGTATTACCGCCTTTGAGTGAGCTGATACCGCTCGCCGCAGCCGAACGACCGAGCGCAGCGA
GTCAGTGAGCGAGGAAGCGGAAGAGCGCCCAATACGCAAACCGCCTCTCCCCGCGCGTTGGCCGATTCAT
TAATGCAGCTGGCACGACAGGTTTCCCGACTGGAAAGCGGGCAGTGAGCGCAACGCAATTAATGTGAGTT
AGCTCACTCATTAGGCACCCCAGGCTTTACACTTTATGCTTCCGGCTCGTATGTTGTGTGGAATTGTGAG
CGGATAACAATTTCACACAGGAAACAGCTATGACCATGATTACGCCAAGCTCTAGCTAGAGGTCGACCAA
TTCTCATGTTTGACAGCTTATCATCGCAGATCCGGGCAACGTTGTTGCCATTGCTGCAGGCGCAGAACTG
GTAGGTATGGAAGATCTATACATTGAATCAATATTGGCAATTAGCCATATTAGTCATTGGTTATATAGCA
TAAATCAATATTGGCTATTGGCCATTGCATACGTTGTATCTATATCATAATATGTACATTTATATTGGCT
CATGTCCAATATGACCGCCATGTT
Features (pLannotate 1.2.2; 17 found; start..end, strand, type, name):
      1..380     +  enhancer       CMV enhancer: human cytomegalovirus immediate early enhancer
    382..581     +  promoter       CMV promoter: human cytomegalovirus (CMV) immediate early promoter
    649..687     +  misc_feature   Ad SA (fragment): adenovirus major late transcript splice acceptor (Friedrich and Soriano, 1991)
    720..929     -  CDS            PTP (fragment): TERM_ADE02 - Experimental evidence at protein level: Swiss-Prot protein existence level 1. Protein covalently bound to the viral DNA that acts as a primer for viral genomic replication by DNA strand displacement. Assembles on the viral origin of replication in an initiation complex with viral polymerase, DBP, host NFIA and host POU2F1/OCT1. During initiation, the polymerase covalently couples the first dCTP with Ser- 580 of pTP. The terminal protein stimulates the template activity over 20 fold compared to protein-free templates. Neo-synthesized viral genomes are linked to two preterminal prot
    960..1049    +  intron         chimeric intron (fragment): chimera between introns from adenovirus and immunoglobulin heavy chain genes
   1068..1114    +  CDS            IgH signal sequence (fragment): signal sequence from the mouse immunoglobulin heavy chain variable region
   3651..3706    +  polyA_signal   β-globin poly(A) signal: rabbit β-globin polyadenylation signal (Gil and Proudfoot, 1987)
   4220..5901    -  rep_origin     oriP (fragment): Epstein-Barr virus oriP replication origin (Yates et al., 2000)
   6028..6132    +  promoter       AmpR promoter: bla
   6133..6993    +  CDS            AmpR: β-lactamase; bla; confers resistance to ampicillin, carbenicillin, and related antibiotics
   7164..7752    +  rep_origin     ori: high-copy-number ColE1/pMB1/pBR322/pUC origin of replication
   7935..8027    +  CDS            lacI (fragment): lac repressor; lacI; The lac repressor binds to the lac operator to inhibit transcription in E. coli. This inhibition can be relieved by adding lactose or isopropyl-β-D-thiogalactopyranoside (IPTG).
   8040..8061    +  protein_bind   CAP binding site: CAP binding activates transcription in the presence of cAMP. E. coli catabolite activator protein
   8076..8106    +  promoter       lac promoter: promoter for the E. coli lac operon
   8114..8130    +  protein_bind   lac operator: The lac repressor binds to the lac operator to inhibit transcription in E. coli. This inhibition can be relieved by adding lactose or isopropyl-β-D-thiogalactopyranoside (IPTG). lac repressor encoded by lacI
   8200..8216    +  promoter       tet promoter (fragment): E. coli promoter for tetracycline efflux protein gene
   8226..8251    -  CDS            bla(M) (fragment): β-lactamase lacking the signal sequence; bla(M); allows cytosolic expression of β-lactamase
