[The description below was written by a language model from this plasmid's Addgene catalogue record and pLannotate feature annotations shown in this document.]
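Description:
D45_Ld_343960 is a mammalian expression plasmid built on the pTT3 backbone for producing the extracellular region (ectodomain) of a Leishmania donovani protein as a soluble recombinant protein. The insert, about 2.3 kb, encodes a putative protein of unknown function containing a DUF1620 domain (LDPBK_343960). In E. coli the plasmid is maintained at high copy through a ColE1/pUC-type origin and selected with ampicillin via the β-lactamase gene. Short lac regulatory elements and fragmentary lacI, tet promoter and bla hits appear to be backbone remnants with no evident role in expression.

Transcription in mammalian cells is driven by the human cytomegalovirus immediate early enhancer and promoter. This is followed by adenovirus-derived leader and splice sequences and a fragment of a chimeric intron, elements that generally improve mRNA processing and yield. The short reverse-strand match to adenovirus terminal protein in this region is most likely an incidental annotation of those leader sequences. A fragment of a mouse immunoglobulin heavy chain signal sequence sits immediately upstream of the unannotated span that corresponds to the insert, consistent with directing the ectodomain into the secretory pathway. A rabbit β-globin polyadenylation signal terminates the transcript. The catalogue lists a C-terminal biotinylation sequence and His tag, which would permit enzymatic biotinylation for capture on streptavidin and nickel-affinity purification, although neither the insert nor these tags were annotated in the feature table. The Epstein-Barr virus oriP fragment allows episomal persistence in cells expressing EBNA1, a typical feature of high-yield transient expression systems. The construct belongs to a collection made to study Leishmania cell surface and secreted proteins.
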