Addgene plasmid #135859: D45_Ld_343960
Purpose: Expression of Leishmania donovani ectodomain in mammalian cells
Depositing lab: Gavin Wright. Depositing organization: Wellcome Sanger Institute. Publication: Systematic identification of genes encoding cell surface and secreted proteins that are essential for in vitro growth and infection in Leishmania donovani. Roberts AJ, Ong HB, Clare S, Brandt C, Harcourt K, Franssen SU, Cotton JA, Muller-Sienerth N, Wright GJ. PLoS Pathog. 2022 Feb 24;18(2):e1010364. doi: 10.1371/journal.ppat.1010364. eCollection 2022 Feb. PubMed 35202447.
Backbone
  Vector backbone: pTT3
  Backbone manufacturer: Yves Durocher, NRC
  Backbone size w/o insert (bp): 6132
  Vector type: Mammalian Expression
Growth in bacteria
  Bacterial resistance: Ampicillin, 100 μg/mL
  Growth temperature: 37°C
  Growth strain: DH5alpha
  Copy number: High Copy
Gene/Insert
  Gene/Insert name: Protein of unknown function (DUF1620), putative (alt name: LDPBK_343960)
  Species: Leishmania donovani
  Insert size (bp): 2292
  Tag / fusion protein: biotinylation sequence and His tag (C terminal on insert)
  Cloning method: Unknown
Terms and licenses: Academic/Nonprofit Terms; Industry Terms: Not Available to Industry
How to cite: D45_Ld_343960 was a gift from Gavin Wright (Addgene plasmid # 135859 ; http://n2t.net/addgene:135859 ; RRID:Addgene_135859)
